>Addgene plasmid #41815 | hCas9 | depositor full sequence | sequence record 83002 | Assembled full plasmid sequence
GTTAGGCGTTTTGCGCTGCTTCGCGATGTACGGGCCAGATATACGCGTTGACATTGATTATTGACTAGTT
ATTAATAGTAATCAATTACGGGGTCATTAGTTCATAGCCCATATATGGAGTTCCGCGTTACATAACTTAC
GGTAAATGGCCCGCCTGGCTGACCGCCCAACGACCCCCGCCCATTGACGTCAATAATGACGTATGTTCCC
ATAGTAACGCCAATAGGGACTTTCCATTGACGTCAATGGGTGGAGTATTTACGGTAAACTGCCCACTTGG
CAGTACATCAAGTGTATCATATGCCAAGTACGCCCCCTATTGACGTCAATGACGGTAAATGGCCCGCCTG
GCATTATGCCCAGTACATGACCTTATGGGACTTTCCTACTTGGCAGTACATCTACGTATTAGTCATCGCT
ATTACCATGGTGATGCGGTTTTGGCAGTACATCAATGGGCGTGGATAGCGGTTTGACTCACGGGGATTTC
CAAGTCTCCACCCCATTGACGTCAATGGGAGTTTGTTTTGGCACCAAAATCAACGGGACTTTCCAAAATG
TCGTAACAACTCCGCCCCATTGACGCAAATGGGCGGTAGGCGTGTACGGTGGGAGGTCTATATAAGCAGA
GCTCGTTTAGTGAACCGTCAGATCGCCTGGAGACGCCATCCACGCTGTTTTGACCTCCATAGAAGACACC
GGGACCGATCCAGCCTCCGGACTCTAGAGGATCGAACCCTTGCCACCATGGACAAGAAGTACTCCATTGG
GCTCGATATCGGCACAAACAGCGTCGGCTGGGCCGTCATTACGGACGAGTACAAGGTGCCGAGCAAAAAA
TTCAAAGTTCTGGGCAATACCGATCGCCACAGCATAAAGAAGAACCTCATTGGCGCCCTCCTGTTCGACT
CCGGGGAGACGGCCGAAGCCACGCGGCTCAAAAGAACAGCACGGCGCAGATATACCCGCAGAAAGAATCG
GATCTGCTACCTGCAGGAGATCTTTAGTAATGAGATGGCTAAGGTGGATGACTCTTTCTTCCATAGGCTG
GAGGAGTCCTTTTTGGTGGAGGAGGATAAAAAGCACGAGCGCCACCCAATCTTTGGCAATATCGTGGACG
AGGTGGCGTACCATGAAAAGTACCCAACCATATATCATCTGAGGAAGAAGCTTGTAGACAGTACTGATAA
GGCTGACTTGCGGTTGATCTATCTCGCGCTGGCGCATATGATCAAATTTCGGGGACACTTCCTCATCGAG
GGGGACCTGAACCCAGACAACAGCGATGTCGACAAACTCTTTATCCAACTGGTTCAGACTTACAATCAGC
TTTTCGAAGAGAACCCGATCAACGCATCCGGAGTTGACGCCAAAGCAATCCTGAGCGCTAGGCTGTCCAA
ATCCCGGCGGCTCGAAAACCTCATCGCACAGCTCCCTGGGGAGAAGAAGAACGGCCTGTTTGGTAATCTT
ATCGCCCTGTCACTCGGGCTGACCCCCAACTTTAAATCTAACTTCGACCTGGCCGAAGATGCCAAGCTTC
AACTGAGCAAAGACACCTACGATGATGATCTCGACAATCTGCTGGCCCAGATCGGCGACCAGTACGCAGA
CCTTTTTTTGGCGGCAAAGAACCTGTCAGACGCCATTCTGCTGAGTGATATTCTGCGAGTGAACACGGAG
ATCACCAAAGCTCCGCTGAGCGCTAGTATGATCAAGCGCTATGATGAGCACCACCAAGACTTGACTTTGC
TGAAGGCCCTTGTCAGACAGCAACTGCCTGAGAAGTACAAGGAAATTTTCTTCGATCAGTCTAAAAATGG
CTACGCCGGATACATTGACGGCGGAGCAAGCCAGGAGGAATTTTACAAATTTATTAAGCCCATCTTGGAA
AAAATGGACGGCACCGAGGAGCTGCTGGTAAAGCTTAACAGAGAAGATCTGTTGCGCAAACAGCGCACTT
TCGACAATGGAAGCATCCCCCACCAGATTCACCTGGGCGAACTGCACGCTATCCTCAGGCGGCAAGAGGA
TTTCTACCCCTTTTTGAAAGATAACAGGGAAAAGATTGAGAAAATCCTCACATTTCGGATACCCTACTAT
GTAGGCCCCCTCGCCCGGGGAAATTCCAGATTCGCGTGGATGACTCGCAAATCAGAAGAGACCATCACTC
CCTGGAACTTCGAGGAAGTCGTGGATAAGGGGGCCTCTGCCCAGTCCTTCATCGAAAGGATGACTAACTT
TGATAAAAATCTGCCTAACGAAAAGGTGCTTCCTAAACACTCTCTGCTGTACGAGTACTTCACAGTTTAT
AACGAGCTCACCAAGGTCAAATACGTCACAGAAGGGATGAGAAAGCCAGCATTCCTGTCTGGAGAGCAGA
AGAAAGCTATCGTGGACCTCCTCTTCAAGACGAACCGGAAAGTTACCGTGAAACAGCTCAAAGAAGACTA
TTTCAAAAAGATTGAATGTTTCGACTCTGTTGAAATCAGCGGAGTGGAGGATCGCTTCAACGCATCCCTG
GGAACGTATCACGATCTCCTGAAAATCATTAAAGACAAGGACTTCCTGGACAATGAGGAGAACGAGGACA
TTCTTGAGGACATTGTCCTCACCCTTACGTTGTTTGAAGATAGGGAGATGATTGAAGAACGCTTGAAAAC
TTACGCTCATCTCTTCGACGACAAAGTCATGAAACAGCTCAAGAGGCGCCGATATACAGGATGGGGGCGG
CTGTCAAGAAAACTGATCAATGGGATCCGAGACAAGCAGAGTGGAAAGACAATCCTGGATTTTCTTAAGT
CCGATGGATTTGCCAACCGGAACTTCATGCAGTTGATCCATGATGACTCTCTCACCTTTAAGGAGGACAT
CCAGAAAGCACAAGTTTCTGGCCAGGGGGACAGTCTTCACGAGCACATCGCTAATCTTGCAGGTAGCCCA
GCTATCAAAAAGGGAATACTGCAGACCGTTAAGGTCGTGGATGAACTCGTCAAAGTAATGGGAAGGCATA
AGCCCGAGAATATCGTTATCGAGATGGCCCGAGAGAACCAAACTACCCAGAAGGGACAGAAGAACAGTAG
GGAAAGGATGAAGAGGATTGAAGAGGGTATAAAAGAACTGGGGTCCCAAATCCTTAAGGAACACCCAGTT
GAAAACACCCAGCTTCAGAATGAGAAGCTCTACCTGTACTACCTGCAGAACGGCAGGGACATGTACGTGG
ATCAGGAACTGGACATCAATCGGCTCTCCGACTACGACGTGGATCATATCGTGCCCCAGTCTTTTCTCAA
AGATGATTCTATTGATAATAAAGTGTTGACAAGATCCGATAAAAATAGAGGGAAGAGTGATAACGTCCCC
TCAGAAGAAGTTGTCAAGAAAATGAAAAATTATTGGCGGCAGCTGCTGAACGCCAAACTGATCACACAAC
GGAAGTTCGATAATCTGACTAAGGCTGAACGAGGTGGCCTGTCTGAGTTGGATAAAGCCGGCTTCATCAA
AAGGCAGCTTGTTGAGACACGCCAGATCACCAAGCACGTGGCCCAAATTCTCGATTCACGCATGAACACC
AAGTACGATGAAAATGACAAACTGATTCGAGAGGTGAAAGTTATTACTCTGAAGTCTAAGCTGGTCTCAG
ATTTCAGAAAGGACTTTCAGTTTTATAAGGTGAGAGAGATCAACAATTACCACCATGCGCATGATGCCTA
CCTGAATGCAGTGGTAGGCACTGCACTTATCAAAAAATATCCCAAGCTTGAATCTGAATTTGTTTACGGA
GACTATAAAGTGTACGATGTTAGGAAAATGATCGCAAAGTCTGAGCAGGAAATAGGCAAGGCCACCGCTA
AGTACTTCTTTTACAGCAATATTATGAATTTTTTCAAGACCGAGATTACACTGGCCAATGGAGAGATTCG
GAAGCGACCACTTATCGAAACAAACGGAGAAACAGGAGAAATCGTGTGGGACAAGGGTAGGGATTTCGCG
ACAGTCCGGAAGGTCCTGTCCATGCCGCAGGTGAACATCGTTAAAAAGACCGAAGTACAGACCGGAGGCT
TCTCCAAGGAAAGTATCCTCCCGAAAAGGAACAGCGACAAGCTGATCGCACGCAAAAAAGATTGGGACCC
CAAGAAATACGGCGGATTCGATTCTCCTACAGTCGCTTACAGTGTACTGGTTGTGGCCAAAGTGGAGAAA
GGGAAGTCTAAAAAACTCAAAAGCGTCAAGGAACTGCTGGGCATCACAATCATGGAGCGATCAAGCTTCG
AAAAAAACCCCATCGACTTTCTCGAGGCGAAAGGATATAAAGAGGTCAAAAAAGACCTCATCATTAAGCT
TCCCAAGTACTCTCTCTTTGAGCTTGAAAACGGCCGGAAACGAATGCTCGCTAGTGCGGGCGAGCTGCAG
AAAGGTAACGAGCTGGCACTGCCCTCTAAATACGTTAATTTCTTGTATCTGGCCAGCCACTATGAAAAGC
TCAAAGGGTCTCCCGAAGATAATGAGCAGAAGCAGCTGTTCGTGGAACAACACAAACACTACCTTGATGA
GATCATCGAGCAAATAAGCGAATTCTCCAAAAGAGTGATCCTCGCCGACGCTAACCTCGATAAGGTGCTT
TCTGCTTACAATAAGCACAGGGATAAGCCCATCAGGGAGCAGGCAGAAAACATTATCCACTTGTTTACTC
TGACCAACTTGGGCGCGCCTGCAGCCTTCAAGTACTTCGACACCACCATAGACAGAAAGCGGTACACCTC
TACAAAGGAGGTCCTGGACGCCACACTGATTCATCAGTCAATTACGGGGCTCTATGAAACAAGAATCGAC
CTCTCTCAGCTCGGTGGAGACAGCAGGGCTGACCCCAAGAAGAAGAGGAAGGTGTGAAAGGGTTCGATCC
CTACCGGTTAGTAATGAGTTTAAACGGGGGAGGCTAACTGAAACACGGAAGGAGACAATACCGGAAGGAA
CCCGCGCTATGACGGCAATAAAAAGACAGAATAAAACGCACGGGTGTTGGGTCGTTTGTTCATAAACGCG
GGGTTCGGTCCCAGGGCTGGCACTCTGTCGATACCCCACCGAGACCCCATTGGGGCCAATACGCCCGCGT
TTCTTCCTTTTCCCCACCCCACCCCCCAAGTTCGGGTGAAGGCCCAGGGCTCGCAGCCAACGTCGGGGCG
GCAGGCCCTGCCATAGCAGATCTGCGCAGCTGGGGCTCTAGGGGGTATCCCC
[124 nt withheld, positions 5233-5356]
C
[32 nt withheld, positions 5358-5389]
CA
[57 nt withheld, positions 5392-5448]
A
[49 nt withheld, positions 5450-5498]
CCTTTGACGTTGGAGTCCACGTTCTTT
[37 nt withheld, positions 5526-5562]
ACCCTATCTCGGTCTATTCTTTTGATTTATAAGGGATTTTGGGGATTTCGGCCTATTGGTTAAAAAATGA
GCTGATTTAACAAAAATTTAACGCGAATTAATTCTGTGGAATGTGTGTCAGTTAGGGTGTGGAAAGTCCC
CAGGCTCCCCAGCAGGCAGAAGTATGCAAAGCATGCATCTCAATTAGTCAGCAACCAGGTGTGGAAAGTC
CCCAGGCTCCCCAGCAGGCAGAAGTATGCAAAGCATGCATCTCAATTAGTCAGCAACCATAGTCCCGCCC
CTAACTCCGCCCATCCCGCCCCTAACTCCGCCCAGTTCCGCCCATTCTCCGCCCCATGGCTGACTAATTT
TTTTTATTTATGCAGAGGCCGAGGCCGCCTCTGCCTCTGAGCTATTCCAGAAGTAGTGAGGAGGCTTTTT
TGGAGGCCTAGGCTTTTGCAAAAAGCTCCCGGGAGCTTGTATATCCATTTTCGGATCTGATCAAGAGACA
GGATGAGGATCGTTTCGCATGATTGAACAAGATGGATTGCACGCAGGTTCTCCGGCCGCTTGGGTGGAGA
GGCTATTCGGCTATGACTGGGCACAACAGACAATCGGCTGCTCTGATGCCGCCGTGTTCCGGCTGTCAGC
GCAGGGGCGCCCGGTTCTTTTTGTCAAGACCGACCTGTCCGGTGCCCTGAATGAACTGCAGGACGAGGCA
GCGCGGCTATCGTGGCTGGCCACGACGGGCGTTCCTTGCGCAGCTGTGCTCGACGTTGTCACTGAAGCGG
GAAGGGACTGGCTGCTATTGGGCGAAGTGCCGGGGCAGGATCTCCTGTCATCTCACCTTGCTCCTGCCGA
GAAAGTATCCATCATGGCTGATGCAATGCGGCGGCTGCATACGCTTGATCCGGCTACCTGCCCATTCGAC
CACCAAGCGAAACATCGCATCGAGCGAGCACGTACTCGGATGGAAGCCGGTCTTGTCGATCAGGATGATC
TGGACGAAGAGCATCAGGGGCTCGCGCCAGCCGAACTGTTCGCCAGGCTCAAGGCGCGCATGCCCGACGG
CGAGGATCTCGTCGTGACCCATGGCGATGCCTGCTTGCCGAATATCATGGTGGAAAATGGCCGCTTTTCT
GGATTCATCGACTGTGGCCGGCTGGGTGTGGCGGACCGCTATCAGGACATAGCGTTGGCTACCCGTGATA
TTGCTGAAGAGCTTGGCGGCGAATGGGCTGACCGCTTCCTCGTGCTTTACGGTATCGCCGCTCCCGATTC
GCAGCGCATCGCCTTCTATCGCCTTCTTGACGAGTTCTTCTGAGCGGGACTCTGGGGTTCGCGAAATGAC
CGACCAAGCGACGCCCAACCTGCCATCACGAGATTTCGATTCCACCGCCGCCTTCTATGAAAGGTTGGGC
TTCGGAATCGTTTTCCGGGACGCCGGCTGGATGATCCTCCAGCGCGGGGATCTCATGCTGGAGTTCTTCG
CCCACCCCAACTTGTTTATTGCAGCTTATAATGGTTACAAATAAAGCAATAGCATCACAAATTTCACAAA
TAAAGCATTTTTTTCACTGCATTCTAGTTGTGGTTTGTCCAAACTCATCAATGTATCTTATCATGTCTGT
ATACCGTCGACCTCTAGCTAGAGCTTGGCGTAATCATGGTCATAGCTGTTTCCTGTGTGAAATTGTTATC
CGCTCACAATTCCACACAACATACGAGCCGGAAGCATAAAGTGTAAAGCCTGGGGTGCCTAATGAGTGAG
CTAACTCACATTAATTGCGTTGCGCTCACTGCCCGCTTTCCAGTCGGGAAACCTGTCGTGCCAGCTGCAT
TAATGAATCGGCCAACGCGCGGGGAGAGGCGGTTTGCGTATTGGGCGCTCTTCCGCTTCCTCGCTCACTG
ACTCGCTGCGCTCGGTCGTTCGGCTGCGGCGAGCGGTATCAGCTCACTCAAAGGCGGTAATACGGTTATC
CACAGAATCAGGGGATAACGCAGGAAAGAACATGTGAGCAAAAGGCCAGCAAAAGGCCAGGAACCGTAAA
AAGGCCGCGTTGCTGGCGTTTTTCCATAGGCTCCGCCCCCCTGACGAGCATCACAAAAATCGACGCTCAA
GTCAGAGGTGGCGAAACCCGACAGGACTATAAAGATACCAGGCGTTTCCCCCTGGAAGCTCCCTCGTGCG
CTCTCCTGTTCCGACCCTGCCGCTTACCGGATACCTGTCCGCCTTTCTCCCTTCGGGAAGCGTGGCGCTT
TCTCAATGCTCACGCTGTAGGTATCTCAGTTCGGTGTAGGTCGTTCGCTCCAAGCTGGGCTGTGTGCACG
AACCCCCCGTTCAGCCCGACCGCTGCGCCTTATCCGGTAACTATCGTCTTGAGTCCAACCCGGTAAGACA
CGACTTATCGCCACTGGCAGCAGCCACTGGTAACAGGATTAGCAGAGCGAGGTATGTAGGCGGTGCTACA
GAGTTCTTGAAGTGGTGGCCTAACTACGGCTACACTAGAAGGACAGTATTTGGTATCTGCGCTCTGCTGA
AGCCAGTTACCTTCGGAAAAAGAGTTGGTAGCTCTTGATCCGGCAAACAAACCACCGCTGGTAGCGGTGG
TTTTTTTGTTTGCAAGCAGCAGATTACGCGCAGAAAAAAAGGATCTCAAGAAGATCCTTTGATCTTTTCT
ACGGGGTCTGACGCTCAGTGGAACGAAAACTCACGTTAAGGGATTTTGGTCATGAGATTATCAAAAAGGA
TCTTCACCTAGATCCTTTTAAATTAAAAATGAAGTTTTAAATCAATCTAAAGTATATATGAGTAAACTTG
GTCTGACAGTTACCAATGCTTAATCAGTGAGGCACCTATCTCAGCGATCTGTCTATTTCGTTCATCCATA
GTTGCCTGACTCCCCGTCGTGTAGATAACTACGATACGGGAGGGCTTACCATCTGGCCCCAGTGCTGCAA
TGATACCGCGAGACCCACGCTCACCGGCTCCAGATTTATCAGCAATAAACCAGCCAGCCGGAAGGGCCGA
GCGCAGAAGTGGTCCTGCAACTTTATCCGCCTCCATCCAGTCTATTAATTGTTGCCGGGAAGCTAGAGTA
AGTAGTTCGCCAGTTAATAGTTTGCGCAACGTTGTTGCCATTGCTACAGGCATCGTGGTGTCACGCTCGT
CGTTTGGTATGGCTTCATTCAGCTCCGGTTCCCAACGATCAAGGCGAGTTACATGATCCCCCATGTTGTG
CAAAAAAGCGGTTAGCTCCTTCGGTCCTCCGATCGTTGTCAGAAGTAAGTTGGCCGCAGTGTTATCACTC
ATGGTTATGGCAGCACTGCATAATTCTCTTACTGTCATGCCATCCGTAAGATGCTTTTCTGTGACTGGTG
AGTACTCAACCAAGTCATTCTGAGAATAGTGTATGCGGCGACCGAGTTGCTCTTGCCCGGCGTCAATACG
GGATAATACCGCGCCACATAGCAGAACTTTAAAAGTGCTCATCATTGGAAAACGTTCTTCGGGGCGAAAA
CTCTCAAGGATCTTACCGCTGTTGAGATCCAGTTCGATGTAACCCACTCGTGCACCCAACTGATCTTCAG
CATCTTTTACTTTCACCAGCGTTTCTGGGTGAGCAAAAACAGGAAGGCAAAATGCCGCAAAAAAGGGAAT
AAGGGCGACACGGAAATGTTGAATACTCATACTCTTCCTTTTTCAATATTATTGAAGCATTTATCAGGGT
TATTGTCTCATGAGCGGATACATATTTGAATGTATTTAGAAAAATAAACAAATAGGGGTTCCGCGCACAT
TTCCCCGAAAAGTGCCACCTGACGTCGACGGATCGGGAGATCTCCCGATCCCCTATGGTCGACTCTCAGT
ACAATCTGCTCTGATGCCGCATAGTTAAGCCAGTATCTGCTCCCTGCTTGTGTGTTGGAGGTCGCTGAGT
AGTGCGCGAGCAAAATTTAAGCTACAACAAGGCAAGGCTTGACCGACAATTGCATGAAGAATCTGCTTAG
G
Features (pLannotate 1.2.2; 18 found; start..end, strand, type, name):
     50..429     +  enhancer       CMV enhancer: human cytomegalovirus immediate early enhancer
    430..633     +  promoter       CMV promoter: human cytomegalovirus (CMV) immediate early promoter
    748..4851    +  CDS            cas9: CAS9_STRP1 - Also known as csn1 From Streptococcus pyogenes serotype M1.
   4983..5031    +  polyA_signal   HSV TK poly(A) signal: herpes simplex virus thymidine kinase polyadenylation signal (Cole and Stacy, 1985)
   5122..5138    -  polyA_signal   bGH poly(A) signal (fragment): bovine growth hormone polyadenylation signal
   5233..5661    +  rep_origin     f1 ori (sequence partly withheld): f1 bacteriophage origin of replication; arrow indicates direction of (+) strand synthesis
   5675..6004    +  promoter       SV40 promoter: SV40 enhancer and early promoter
   6071..6862    +  CDS            neo: KKA2_KLEPN - Also known as kan, nptII. Experimental evidence at protein level: Swiss-Prot protein existence level 1. Resistance to kanamycin, neomycin, paromomycin, ribostamycin, butirosin and gentamicin B. From Klebsiella pneumoniae.
   6888..7046    +  CDS            ble (fragment): BLE_KLEPN - Experimental evidence at protein level: Swiss-Prot protein existence level 1. Binding protein with a strong affinity to the bleomycin family of antibiotics. Binds to CL990; an antimitotic-antibiotic compound. From Klebsiella pneumoniae.
   7041..7162    +  polyA_signal   SV40 poly(A) signal: SV40 polyadenylation signal
   7235..7251    -  protein_bind   lac operator: The lac repressor binds to the lac operator to inhibit transcription in E. coli. This inhibition can be relieved by adding lactose or isopropyl-β-D-thiogalactopyranoside (IPTG). lac repressor encoded by lacI
   7259..7289    -  promoter       lac promoter: promoter for the E. coli lac operon
   7304..7325    -  protein_bind   CAP binding site: CAP binding activates transcription in the presence of cAMP. E. coli catabolite activator protein
   7338..7430    -  CDS            lacI (fragment): lac repressor; lacI; The lac repressor binds to the lac operator to inhibit transcription in E. coli. This inhibition can be relieved by adding lactose or isopropyl-β-D-thiogalactopyranoside (IPTG).
   7613..8201    -  rep_origin     ori: high-copy-number ColE1/pMB1/pBR322/pUC origin of replication
   8372..9232    -  CDS            AmpR: β-lactamase; bla; confers resistance to ampicillin, carbenicillin, and related antibiotics
   9233..9337    -  promoter       AmpR promoter: bla
   9404..9448    -  misc_feature   bom (fragment): basis of mobility region from pBR322
