>Addgene plasmid #41815 | hCas9 | addgene full sequence | sequence record 106044 | Addgene NGS results
GTTAGGCGTTTTGCGCTGCTTCGCGATGTACGGGCCAGATATACGCGTTGACATTGATTATTGACTAGTT
ATTAATAGTAATCAATTACGGGGTCATTAGTTCATAGCCCATATATGGAGTTCCGCGTTACATAACTTAC
GGTAAATGGCCCGCCTGGCTGACCGCCCAACGACCCCCGCCCATTGACGTCAATAATGACGTATGTTCCC
ATAGTAACGCCAATAGGGACTTTCCATTGACGTCAATGGGTGGAGTATTTACGGTAAACTGCCCACTTGG
CAGTACATCAAGTGTATCATATGCCAAGTACGCCCCCTATTGACGTCAATGACGGTAAATGGCCCGCCTG
GCATTATGCCCAGTACATGACCTTATGGGACTTTCCTACTTGGCAGTACATCTACGTATTAGTCATCGCT
ATTACCATGGTGATGCGGTTTTGGCAGTACATCAATGGGCGTGGATAGCGGTTTGACTCACGGGGATTTC
CAAGTCTCCACCCCATTGACGTCAATGGGAGTTTGTTTTGGCACCAAAATCAACGGGACTTTCCAAAATG
TCGTAACAACTCCGCCCCATTGACGCAAATGGGCGGTAGGCGTGTACGGTGGGAGGTCTATATAAGCAGA
GCTCGTTTAGTGAACCGTCAGATCGCCTGGAGACGCCATCCACGCTGTTTTGACCTCCATAGAAGACACC
GGGACCGATCCAGCCTCCGGACTCTAGAGGATCGAACCCTTGCCACCATGGACAAGAAGTACTCCATTGG
GCTCGATATCGGCACAAACAGCGTCGGCTGGGCCGTCATTACGGACGAGTACAAGGTGCCGAGCAAAAAA
TTCAAAGTTCTGGGCAATACCGATCGCCACAGCATAAAGAAGAACCTCATTGGCGCCCTCCTGTTCGACT
CCGGGGAGACGGCCGAAGCCACGCGGCTCAAAAGAACAGCACGGCGCAGATATACCCGCAGAAAGAATCG
GATCTGCTACCTGCAGGAGATCTTTAGTAATGAGATGGCTAAGGTGGATGACTCTTTCTTCCATAGGCTG
GAGGAGTCCTTTTTGGTGGAGGAGGATAAAAAGCACGAGCGCCACCCAATCTTTGGCAATATCGTGGACG
AGGTGGCGTACCATGAAAAGTACCCAACCATATATCATCTGAGGAAGAAGCTTGTAGACAGTACTGATAA
GGCTGACTTGCGGTTGATCTATCTCGCGCTGGCGCATATGATCAAATTTCGGGGACACTTCCTCATCGAG
GGGGACCTGAACCCAGACAACAGCGATGTCGACAAACTCTTTATCCAACTGGTTCAGACTTACAATCAGC
TTTTCGAAGAGAACCCGATCAACGCATCCGGAGTTGACGCCAAAGCAATCCTGAGCGCTAGGCTGTCCAA
ATCCCGGCGGCTCGAAAACCTCATCGCACAGCTCCCTGGGGAGAAGAAGAACGGCCTGTTTGGTAATCTT
ATCGCCCTGTCACTCGGGCTGACCCCCAACTTTAAATCTAACTTCGACCTGGCCGAAGATGCCAAGCTTC
AACTGAGCAAAGACACCTACGATGATGATCTCGACAATCTGCTGGCCCAGATCGGCGACCAGTACGCAGA
CCTTTTTTTGGCGGCAAAGAACCTGTCAGACGCCATTCTGCTGAGTGATATTCTGCGAGTGAACACGGAG
ATCACCAAAGCTCCGCTGAGCGCTAGTATGATCAAGCGCTATGATGAGCACCACCAAGACTTGACTTTGC
TGAAGGCCCTTGTCAGACAGCAACTGCCTGAGAAGTACAAGGAAATTTTCTTCGATCAGTCTAAAAATGG
CTACGCCGGATACATTGACGGCGGAGCAAGCCAGGAGGAATTTTACAAATTTATTAAGCCCATCTTGGAA
AAAATGGACGGCACCGAGGAGCTGCTGGTAAAGCTTAACAGAGAAGATCTGTTGCGCAAACAGCGCACTT
TCGACAATGGAAGCATCCCCCACCAGATTCACCTGGGCGAACTGCACGCTATCCTCAGGCGGCAAGAGGA
TTTCTACCCCTTTTTGAAAGATAACAGGGAAAAGATTGAGAAAATCCTCACATTTCGGATACCCTACTAT
GTAGGCCCCCTCGCCCGGGGAAATTCCAGATTCGCGTGGATGACTCGCAAATCAGAAGAGACCATCACTC
CCTGGAACTTCGAGGAAGTCGTGGATAAGGGGGCCTCTGCCCAGTCCTTCATCGAAAGGATGACTAACTT
TGATAAAAATCTGCCTAACGAAAAGGTGCTTCCTAAACACTCTCTGCTGTACGAGTACTTCACAGTTTAT
AACGAGCTCACCAAGGTCAAATACGTCACAGAAGGGATGAGAAAGCCAGCATTCCTGTCTGGAGAGCAGA
AGAAAGCTATCGTGGACCTCCTCTTCAAGACGAACCGGAAAGTTACCGTGAAACAGCTCAAAGAAGACTA
TTTCAAAAAGATTGAATGTTTCGACTCTGTTGAAATCAGCGGAGTGGAGGATCGCTTCAACGCATCCCTG
GGAACGTATCACGATCTCCTGAAAATCATTAAAGACAAGGACTTCCTGGACAATGAGGAGAACGAGGACA
TTCTTGAGGACATTGTCCTCACCCTTACGTTGTTTGAAGATAGGGAGATGATTGAAGAACGCTTGAAAAC
TTACGCTCATCTCTTCGACGACAAAGTCATGAAACAGCTCAAGAGGCGCCGATATACAGGATGGGGGCGG
CTGTCAAGAAAACTGATCAATGGGATCCGAGACAAGCAGAGTGGAAAGACAATCCTGGATTTTCTTAAGT
CCGATGGATTTGCCAACCGGAACTTCATGCAGTTGATCCATGATGACTCTCTCACCTTTAAGGAGGACAT
CCAGAAAGCACAAGTTTCTGGCCAGGGGGACAGTCTTCACGAGCACATCGCTAATCTTGCAGGTAGCCCA
GCTATCAAAAAGGGAATACTGCAGACCGTTAAGGTCGTGGATGAACTCGTCAAAGTAATGGGAAGGCATA
AGCCCGAGAATATCGTTATCGAGATGGCCCGAGAGAACCAAACTACCCAGAAGGGACAGAAGAACAGTAG
GGAAAGGATGAAGAGGATTGAAGAGGGTATAAAAGAACTGGGGTCCCAAATCCTTAAGGAACACCCAGTT
GAAAACACCCAGCTTCAGAATGAGAAGCTCTACCTGTACTACCTGCAGAACGGCAGGGACATGTACGTGG
ATCAGGAACTGGACATCAATCGGCTCTCCGACTACGACGTGGATCATATCGTGCCCCAGTCTTTTCTCAA
AGATGATTCTATTGATAATAAAGTGTTGACAAGATCCGATAAAAATAGAGGGAAGAGTGATAACGTCCCC
TCAGAAGAAGTTGTCAAGAAAATGAAAAATTATTGGCGGCAGCTGCTGAACGCCAAACTGATCACACAAC
GGAAGTTCGATAATCTGACTAAGGCTGAACGAGGTGGCCTGTCTGAGTTGGATAAAGCCGGCTTCATCAA
AAGGCAGCTTGTTGAGACACGCCAGATCACCAAGCACGTGGCCCAAATTCTCGATTCACGCATGAACACC
AAGTACGATGAAAATGACAAACTGATTCGAGAGGTGAAAGTTATTACTCTGAAGTCTAAGCTGGTCTCAG
ATTTCAGAAAGGACTTTCAGTTTTATAAGGTGAGAGAGATCAACAATTACCACCATGCGCATGATGCCTA
CCTGAATGCAGTGGTAGGCACTGCACTTATCAAAAAATATCCCAAGCTTGAATCTGAATTTGTTTACGGA
GACTATAAAGTGTACGATGTTAGGAAAATGATCGCAAAGTCTGAGCAGGAAATAGGCAAGGCCACCGCTA
AGTACTTCTTTTACAGCAATATTATGAATTTTTTCAAGACCGAGATTACACTGGCCAATGGAGAGATTCG
GAAGCGACCACTTATCGAAACAAACGGAGAAACAGGAGAAATCGTGTGGGACAAGGGTAGGGATTTCGCG
ACAGTCCGGAAGGTCCTGTCCATGCCGCAGGTGAACATCGTTAAAAAGACCGAAGTACAGACCGGAGGCT
TCTCCAAGGAAAGTATCCTCCCGAAAAGGAACAGCGACAAGCTGATCGCACGCAAAAAAGATTGGGACCC
CAAGAAATACGGCGGATTCGATTCTCCTACAGTCGCTTACAGTGTACTGGTTGTGGCCAAAGTGGAGAAA
GGGAAGTCTAAAAAACTCAAAAGCGTCAAGGAACTGCTGGGCATCACAATCATGGAGCGATCAAGCTTCG
AAAAAAACCCCATCGACTTTCTCGAGGCGAAAGGATATAAAGAGGTCAAAAAAGACCTCATCATTAAGCT
TCCCAAGTACTCTCTCTTTGAGCTTGAAAACGGCCGGAAACGAATGCTCGCTAGTGCGGGCGAGCTGCAG
AAAGGTAACGAGCTGGCACTGCCCTCTAAATACGTTAATTTCTTGTATCTGGCCAGCCACTATGAAAAGC
TCAAAGGGTCTCCCGAAGATAATGAGCAGAAGCAGCTGTTCGTGGAACAACACAAACACTACCTTGATGA
GATCATCGAGCAAATAAGCGAATTCTCCAAAAGAGTGATCCTCGCCGACGCTAACCTCGATAAGGTGCTT
TCTGCTTACAATAAGCACAGGGATAAGCCCATCAGGGAGCAGGCAGAAAACATTATCCACTTGTTTACTC
TGACCAACTTGGGCGCGCCTGCAGCCTTCAAGTACTTCGACACCACCATAGACAGAAAGCGGTACACCTC
TACAAAGGAGGTCCTGGACGCCACACTGATTCATCAGTCAATTACGGGGCTCTATGAAACAAGAATCGAC
CTCTCTCAGCTCGGTGGAGACAGCAGGGCTGACCCCAAGAAGAAGAGGAAGGTGTGAAAGGGTTCGATCC
CTACCGGTTAGTAATGAGTTTAAACGGGGGAGGCTAACTGAAACACGGAAGGAGACAATACCGGAAGGAA
CCCGCGCTATGACGGCAATAAAAAGACAGAATAAAACGCACGGGTGTTGGGTCGTTTGTTCATAAACGCG
GGGTTCGGTCCCAGGGCTGGCACTCTGTCGATACCCCACCGAGACCCCATTGGGGCCAATACGCCCGCGT
TTCTTCCTTTTCCCCACCCCACCCCCCAAGTTCGGGTGAAGGCCCAGGGCTCGCAGCCAACGTCGGGGCG
GCAGGCCCTGCCATAGCAGATCTGCGCAGCTGGGGCTCTAGGGGGTATCCCC
[124 nt withheld, positions 5233-5356]
C
[91 nt withheld, positions 5358-5448]
A
[49 nt withheld, positions 5450-5498]
CCTTTGACGTTGGAGTCCACGTTCTTT
[37 nt withheld, positions 5526-5562]
ACCCTATCTCGGTCTATTCTTTTGATTTATAAGGGATTTTGCCGATTTCGGCCTATTGGTTAAAAAATGA
GCTGATTTAACAAAAATTTAACGCGAATTAATTCTGTGGAATGTGTGTCAGTTAGGGTGTGGAAAGTCCC
CAGGCTCCCCAGCAGGCAGAAGTATGCAAAGCATGCATCTCAATTAGTCAGCAACCAGGTGTGGAAAGTC
CCCAGGCTCCCCAGCAGGCAGAAGTATGCAAAGCATGCATCTCAATTAGTCAGCAACCATAGTCCCGCCC
CTAACTCCGCCCATCCCGCCCCTAACTCCGCCCAGTTCCGCCCATTCTCCGCCCCATGGCTGACTAATTT
TTTTTATTTATGCAGAGGCCGAGGCCGCCTCTGCCTCTGAGCTATTCCAGAAGTAGTGAGGAGGCTTTTT
TGGAGGCCTAGGCTTTTGCAAAAAGCTCCCGGGAGCTTGTATATCCATTTTCGGATCTGATCAAGAGACA
GGATGAGGATCGTTTCGCATGATTGAACAAGATGGATTGCACGCAGGTTCTCCGGCCGCTTGGGTGGAGA
GGCTATTCGGCTATGACTGGGCACAACAGACAATCGGCTGCTCTGATGCCGCCGTGTTCCGGCTGTCAGC
GCAGGGGCGCCCGGTTCTTTTTGTCAAGACCGACCTGTCCGGTGCCCTGAATGAACTGCAGGACGAGGCA
GCGCGGCTATCGTGGCTGGCCACGACGGGCGTTCCTTGCGCAGCTGTGCTCGACGTTGTCACTGAAGCGG
GAAGGGACTGGCTGCTATTGGGCGAAGTGCCGGGGCAGGATCTCCTGTCATCTCACCTTGCTCCTGCCGA
GAAAGTATCCATCATGGCTGATGCAATGCGGCGGCTGCATACGCTTGATCCGGCTACCTGCCCATTCGAC
CACCAAGCGAAACATCGCATCGAGCGAGCACGTACTCGGATGGAAGCCGGTCTTGTCGATCAGGATGATC
TGGACGAAGAGCATCAGGGGCTCGCGCCAGCCGAACTGTTCGCCAGGCTCAAGGCGCGCATGCCCGACGG
CGAGGATCTCGTCGTGACCCATGGCGATGCCTGCTTGCCGAATATCATGGTGGAAAATGGCCGCTTTTCT
GGATTCATCGACTGTGGCCGGCTGGGTGTGGCGGACCGCTATCAGGACATAGCGTTGGCTACCCGTGATA
TTGCTGAAGAGCTTGGCGGCGAATGGGCTGACCGCTTCCTCGTGCTTTACGGTATCGCCGCTCCCGATTC
GCAGCGCATCGCCTTCTATCGCCTTCTTGACGAGTTCTTCTGAGCGGGACTCTGGGGTTCGCGAAATGAC
CGACCAAGCGACGCCCAACCTGCCATCACGAGATTTCGATTCCACCGCCGCCTTCTATGAAAGGTTGGGC
TTCGGAATCGTTTTCCGGGACGCCGGCTGGATGATCCTCCAGCGCGGGGATCTCATGCTGGAGTTCTTCG
CCCACCCCAACTTGTTTATTGCAGCTTATAATGGTTACAAATAAAGCAATAGCATCACAAATTTCACAAA
TAAAGCATTTTTTTCACTGCATTCTAGTTGTGGTTTGTCCAAACTCATCAATGTATCTTATCATGTCTGT
ATACCGTCGACCTCTAGCTAGAGCTTGGCGTAATCATGGTCATAGCTGTTTCCTGTGTGAAATTGTTATC
CGCTCACAATTCCACACAACATACGAGCCGGAAGCATAAAGTGTAAAGCCTGGGGTGCCTAATGAGTGAG
CTAACTCACATTAATTGCGTTGCGCTCACTGCCCGCTTTCCAGTCGGGAAACCTGTCGTGCCAGCTGCAT
TAATGAATCGGCCAACGCGCGGGGAGAGGCGGTTTGCGTATTGGGCGCTCTTCCGCTTCCTCGCTCACTG
ACTCGCTGCGCTCGGTCGTTCGGCTGCGGCGAGCGGTATCAGCTCACTCAAAGGCGGTAATACGGTTATC
CACAGAATCAGGGGATAACGCAGGAAAGAACATGTGAGCAAAAGGCCAGCAAAAGGCCAGGAACCGTAAA
AAGGCCGCGTTGCTGGCGTTTTTCCATAGGCTCCGCCCCCCTGACGAGCATCACAAAAATCGACGCTCAA
GTCAGAGGTGGCGAAACCCGACAGGACTATAAAGATACCAGGCGTTTCCCCCTGGAAGCTCCCTCGTGCG
CTCTCCTGTTCCGACCCTGCCGCTTACCGGATACCTGTCCGCCTTTCTCCCTTCGGGAAGCGTGGCGCTT
TCTCATAGCTCACGCTGTAGGTATCTCAGTTCGGTGTAGGTCGTTCGCTCCAAGCTGGGCTGTGTGCACG
AACCCCCCGTTCAGCCCGACCGCTGCGCCTTATCCGGTAACTATCGTCTTGAGTCCAACCCGGTAAGACA
CGACTTATCGCCACTGGCAGCAGCCACTGGTAACAGGATTAGCAGAGCGAGGTATGTAGGCGGTGCTACA
GAGTTCTTGAAGTGGTGGCCTAACTACGGCTACACTAGAAGAACAGTATTTGGTATCTGCGCTCTGCTGA
AGCCAGTTACCTTCGGAAAAAGAGTTGGTAGCTCTTGATCCGGCAAACAAACCACCGCTGGTAGCGGTGG
TTTTTTTGTTTGCAAGCAGCAGATTACGCGCAGAAAAAAAGGATCTCAAGAAGATCCTTTGATCTTTTCT
ACGGGGTCTGACGCTCAGTGGAACGAAAACTCACGTTAAGGGATTTTGGTCATGAGATTATCAAAAAGGA
TCTTCACCTAGATCCTTTTAAATTAAAAATGAAGTTTTAAATCAATCTAAAGTATATATGAGTAAACTTG
GTCTGACAGTTACCAATGCTTAATCAGTGAGGCACCTATCTCAGCGATCTGTCTATTTCGTTCATCCATA
GTTGCCTGACTCCCCGTCGTGTAGATAACTACGATACGGGAGGGCTTACCATCTGGCCCCAGTGCTGCAA
TGATACCGCGAGACCCACGCTCACCGGCTCCAGATTTATCAGCAATAAACCAGCCAGCCGGAAGGGCCGA
GCGCAGAAGTGGTCCTGCAACTTTATCCGCCTCCATCCAGTCTATTAATTGTTGCCGGGAAGCTAGAGTA
AGTAGTTCGCCAGTTAATAGTTTGCGCAACGTTGTTGCCATTGCTACAGGCATCGTGGTGTCACGCTCGT
CGTTTGGTATGGCTTCATTCAGCTCCGGTTCCCAACGATCAAGGCGAGTTACATGATCCCCCATGTTGTG
CAAAAAAGCGGTTAGCTCCTTCGGTCCTCCGATCGTTGTCAGAAGTAAGTTGGCCGCAGTGTTATCACTC
ATGGTTATGGCAGCACTGCATAATTCTCTTACTGTCATGCCATCCGTAAGATGCTTTTCTGTGACTGGTG
AGTACTCAACCAAGTCATTCTGAGAATAGTGTATGCGGCGACCGAGTTGCTCTTGCCCGGCGTCAATACG
GGATAATACCGCGCCACATAGCAGAACTTTAAAAGTGCTCATCATTGGAAAACGTTCTTCGGGGCGAAAA
CTCTCAAGGATCTTACCGCTGTTGAGATCCAGTTCGATGTAACCCACTCGTGCACCCAACTGATCTTCAG
CATCTTTTACTTTCACCAGCGTTTCTGGGTGAGCAAAAACAGGAAGGCAAAATGCCGCAAAAAAGGGAAT
AAGGGCGACACGGAAATGTTGAATACTCATACTCTTCCTTTTTCAATATTATTGAAGCATTTATCAGGGT
TATTGTCTCATGAGCGGATACATATTTGAATGTATTTAGAAAAATAAACAAATAGGGGTTCCGCGCACAT
TTCCCCGAAAAGTGCCACCTGACGTCGACGGATCGGGAGATCTCCCGATCCCCTATGGTGCACTCTCAGT
ACAATCTGCTCTGATGCCGCATAGTTAAGCCAGTATCTGCTCCCTGCTTGTGTGTTGGAGGTCGCTGAGT
AGTGCGCGAGCAAAATTTAAGCTACAACAAGGCAAGGCTTGACCGACAATTGCATGAAGAATCTGCTTAG
G
Features (pLannotate 1.2.2; 18 found; start..end, strand, type, name):
     50..429     +  enhancer       CMV enhancer: human cytomegalovirus immediate early enhancer
    430..633     +  promoter       CMV promoter: human cytomegalovirus (CMV) immediate early promoter
    748..4851    +  CDS            cas9: CAS9_STRP1 - Also known as csn1 From Streptococcus pyogenes serotype M1.
   4983..5031    +  polyA_signal   HSV TK poly(A) signal: herpes simplex virus thymidine kinase polyadenylation signal (Cole and Stacy, 1985)
   5122..5138    -  polyA_signal   bGH poly(A) signal (fragment): bovine growth hormone polyadenylation signal
   5233..5661    +  rep_origin     f1 ori (sequence partly withheld): f1 bacteriophage origin of replication; arrow indicates direction of (+) strand synthesis
   5675..6004    +  promoter       SV40 promoter: SV40 enhancer and early promoter
   6071..6862    +  CDS            neo: KKA2_KLEPN - Also known as kan, nptII. Experimental evidence at protein level: Swiss-Prot protein existence level 1. Resistance to kanamycin, neomycin, paromomycin, ribostamycin, butirosin and gentamicin B. From Klebsiella pneumoniae.
   6888..7046    +  CDS            ble (fragment): BLE_KLEPN - Experimental evidence at protein level: Swiss-Prot protein existence level 1. Binding protein with a strong affinity to the bleomycin family of antibiotics. Binds to CL990; an antimitotic-antibiotic compound. From Klebsiella pneumoniae.
   7041..7162    +  polyA_signal   SV40 poly(A) signal: SV40 polyadenylation signal
   7235..7251    -  protein_bind   lac operator: The lac repressor binds to the lac operator to inhibit transcription in E. coli. This inhibition can be relieved by adding lactose or isopropyl-β-D-thiogalactopyranoside (IPTG). lac repressor encoded by lacI
   7259..7289    -  promoter       lac promoter: promoter for the E. coli lac operon
   7304..7325    -  protein_bind   CAP binding site: CAP binding activates transcription in the presence of cAMP. E. coli catabolite activator protein
   7338..7430    -  CDS            lacI (fragment): lac repressor; lacI; The lac repressor binds to the lac operator to inhibit transcription in E. coli. This inhibition can be relieved by adding lactose or isopropyl-β-D-thiogalactopyranoside (IPTG).
   7613..8201    -  rep_origin     ori: high-copy-number ColE1/pMB1/pBR322/pUC origin of replication
   8372..9232    -  CDS            AmpR: β-lactamase; bla; confers resistance to ampicillin, carbenicillin, and related antibiotics
   9233..9337    -  promoter       AmpR promoter: bla
   9396..9448    -  misc_feature   bom (fragment): basis of mobility region from pBR322
