[The description below was written by a language model from this plasmid's Addgene catalogue record, the feature table of its GenBank file and pLannotate feature annotations shown in this document.]
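Description:
hCas9 is a mammalian expression plasmid for CRISPR genome engineering, built by TOPO cloning a human codon-optimized Cas9 coding sequence into the pcDNA3.3-TOPO backbone. The full sequence records (9,553 nt; the depositor assembly and the repository's sequencing result give essentially identical annotations) show the human cytomegalovirus immediate early enhancer and promoter driving an open reading frame matched to Streptococcus pyogenes serotype M1 Cas9, followed by the herpes simplex virus thymidine kinase polyadenylation signal. The catalogued insert size of 4,140 bp is slightly longer than the annotated Cas9 match. A separate partial GenBank record of 976 bp annotates only an SV40 large T antigen nuclear localization signal. That element would direct the bacterial nuclease to the nucleus, but its position relative to the Cas9 reading frame cannot be determined from the fragment alone.

The plasmid is propagated in E. coli through a high-copy ColE1/pUC-type origin with ampicillin selection from the bla gene and its promoter. An f1 origin and remnants of lac regulatory sequence, lacI and a bom region are also present as backbone carry-over. For selection in mammalian cells, an SV40 enhancer/early promoter drives the neomycin phosphotransferase gene, terminated by an SV40 polyadenylation signal, with an adjoining ble fragment. No guide RNA cassette is annotated, so the construct supplies only the nuclease and would need to be paired with a separately delivered guide RNA to direct cleavage at a chosen genomic target.
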