Addgene plasmid #41815: hCas9
Purpose: Expresses human codon optimized Cas9 nuclease for genome engineering
Depositing lab: George Church. Depositing organization: Harvard Medical School. Publication: RNA-Guided Human Genome Engineering via Cas9. Mali P, Yang L, Esvelt KM, Aach J, Guell M, Dicarlo JE, Norville JE, Church GM. Science. 2013 Feb 15;339(6121):823-6. doi: 10.1126/science.1232033 PubMed 23287722.
Backbone
  Vector backbone: pcDNA3.3-TOPO
  Backbone manufacturer: Invitrogen
  Vector type: Mammalian Expression, CRISPR
Growth in bacteria
  Bacterial resistance: Ampicillin, 100 μg/mL
  Growth temperature: 37°C
  Growth strain: Stbl3
  Copy number: High Copy
Gene/Insert
  Gene/Insert name: Cas9
  Insert size (bp): 4140
  Mutation: human codon-optimized
  Promoter: CMV
  Cloning method: TOPO Cloning
  Sequencing primers: 5′ CMV_F
Terms and licenses: Academic/Nonprofit Terms; Industry Terms: Not Available to Industry
Depositor comments: For additional information: http://arep.med.harvard.edu/human_crispr/
How to cite: hCas9 was a gift from George Church (Addgene plasmid # 41815 ; http://n2t.net/addgene:41815 ; RRID:Addgene_41815)
