LOCUS       Exported 976 bp ds-DNA linear SYN 18-MAY-2021
DEFINITION  Expresses human codon optimized Cas9 nuclease for genome
            engineering.
ACCESSION   .
VERSION     .
KEYWORDS    hCas9
SOURCE      synthetic DNA construct
  ORGANISM  synthetic DNA construct
REFERENCE   1 (bases 1 to 976)
  AUTHORS   Mali P, Yang L, Esvelt KM, Aach J, Guell M, Dicarlo JE, Norville JE,
            Church GM
  TITLE     RNA-Guided Human Genome Engineering via Cas9.
  JOURNAL   Science. 2013 Jan 3.
  PUBMED    23287722
REFERENCE   2 (bases 1 to 976)
  AUTHORS   .
  TITLE     Direct Submission
  JOURNAL   Exported May 18, 2021 from SnapGene Server 1.1.58
            http://www.snapgene.com
FEATURES             Location/Qualifiers
     source          1..976
                     /organism="synthetic DNA construct"
                     /mol_type="other DNA"
     CDS             complement(31..51)
                     /codon_start=1
                     /product="nuclear localization signal of SV40 (simian virus
                     40) large T antigen"
                     /label=SV40 NLS
                     /translation="PKKKRKV"
ORIGIN
        1 ttactaaccg gtagggatcg aaccctttca caccttcctc ttcttcttgg ggtcagccct
       61 gctgtctcca ccgagctgag agaggtcgat tcttgtttca tagagccccg taattgactg
      121 atgaatcagt gtggcgtcca ggacctcctt tgtagaggtg taccgctttc tgtctatggt
      181 ggtgtcgaag tacttgaagg ctgcaggcgc gcccaagttg gtcagagtaa acaagtggat
      241 aatgttttct gcctgctccc tgatgggctt atccctgtgc ttattgtaag cagaaagcac
      301 cttatcgagg ttagcgtcgg cgaggatcac tcttttggag aattcgctta tttgctcgat
      361 gatctcatca aggtagtgtt tgtgttgttc cacgaacagc tgcttctgct cattatcttc
      421 gggagaccct ttgagctttt catagtggct ggccagatac aagaaattaa cgtatttaga
      481 gggcagtgcc agctcgttac ctttctgcag ctcgcccgca ctagcgagca ttcgtttccg
      541 gccgttttca agctcaaaga gagagtactt gggaagctta atgatgaggt cttttttgac
      601 ctctttatat cctttcgcct cgagaaagtc gatggggttt ttttcgaagc ttgatcgctc
      661 catgattgtg atgcccagca gttccttgac gcttttgagt tttttagact tccctttctc
      721 cactttggcc acaaccagta cactgtaagc gactgtagga gaatcgaatc cgccgtattt
      781 cttggggtcc caatcttttt tgcgtgcgat cagcttgtcg ctgttccttt tcgggaggat
      841 actttccttg gagaagcctc cggtctgtac ttcggtcttt ttaacgatgt tcacctgcgg
      901 catggacagg accttccgga ctgtcgcgaa atccctaccc ttgtcccaca cgatttctcc
      961 tgtttctccg tttgtt
//
