>Addgene plasmid #41815 | hCas9 | depositor partial sequence | sequence record 56503 | Cas9 Gene
GCCACCATGGACAAGAAGTACTCCATTGGGCTCGATATCGGCACAAACAGCGTCGGCTGGGCCGTCATTA
CGGACGAGTACAAGGTGCCGAGCAAAAAATTCAAAGTTCTGGGCAATACCGATCGCCACAGCATAAAGAA
GAACCTCATTGGCGCCCTCCTGTTCGACTCCGGGGAGACGGCCGAAGCCACGCGGCTCAAAAGAACAGCA
CGGCGCAGATATACCCGCAGAAAGAATCGGATCTGCTACCTGCAGGAGATCTTTAGTAATGAGATGGCTA
AGGTGGATGACTCTTTCTTCCATAGGCTGGAGGAGTCCTTTTTGGTGGAGGAGGATAAAAAGCACGAGCG
CCACCCAATCTTTGGCAATATCGTGGACGAGGTGGCGTACCATGAAAAGTACCCAACCATATATCATCTG
AGGAAGAAGCTTGTAGACAGTACTGATAAGGCTGACTTGCGGTTGATCTATCTCGCGCTGGCGCATATGA
TCAAATTTCGGGGACACTTCCTCATCGAGGGGGACCTGAACCCAGACAACAGCGATGTCGACAAACTCTT
TATCCAACTGGTTCAGACTTACAATCAGCTTTTCGAAGAGAACCCGATCAACGCATCCGGAGTTGACGCC
AAAGCAATCCTGAGCGCTAGGCTGTCCAAATCCCGGCGGCTCGAAAACCTCATCGCACAGCTCCCTGGGG
AGAAGAAGAACGGCCTGTTTGGTAATCTTATCGCCCTGTCACTCGGGCTGACCCCCAACTTTAAATCTAA
CTTCGACCTGGCCGAAGATGCCAAGCTTCAACTGAGCAAAGACACCTACGATGATGATCTCGACAATCTG
CTGGCCCAGATCGGCGACCAGTACGCAGACCTTTTTTTGGCGGCAAAGAACCTGTCAGACGCCATTCTGC
TGAGTGATATTCTGCGAGTGAACACGGAGATCACCAAAGCTCCGCTGAGCGCTAGTATGATCAAGCGCTA
TGATGAGCACCACCAAGACTTGACTTTGCTGAAGGCCCTTGTCAGACAGCAACTGCCTGAGAAGTACAAG
GAAATTTTCTTCGATCAGTCTAAAAATGGCTACGCCGGATACATTGACGGCGGAGCAAGCCAGGAGGAAT
TTTACAAATTTATTAAGCCCATCTTGGAAAAAATGGACGGCACCGAGGAGCTGCTGGTAAAGCTTAACAG
AGAAGATCTGTTGCGCAAACAGCGCACTTTCGACAATGGAAGCATCCCCCACCAGATTCACCTGGGCGAA
CTGCACGCTATCCTCAGGCGGCAAGAGGATTTCTACCCCTTTTTGAAAGATAACAGGGAAAAGATTGAGA
AAATCCTCACATTTCGGATACCCTACTATGTAGGCCCCCTCGCCCGGGGAAATTCCAGATTCGCGTGGAT
GACTCGCAAATCAGAAGAGACCATCACTCCCTGGAACTTCGAGGAAGTCGTGGATAAGGGGGCCTCTGCC
CAGTCCTTCATCGAAAGGATGACTAACTTTGATAAAAATCTGCCTAACGAAAAGGTGCTTCCTAAACACT
CTCTGCTGTACGAGTACTTCACAGTTTATAACGAGCTCACCAAGGTCAAATACGTCACAGAAGGGATGAG
AAAGCCAGCATTCCTGTCTGGAGAGCAGAAGAAAGCTATCGTGGACCTCCTCTTCAAGACGAACCGGAAA
GTTACCGTGAAACAGCTCAAAGAAGACTATTTCAAAAAGATTGAATGTTTCGACTCTGTTGAAATCAGCG
GAGTGGAGGATCGCTTCAACGCATCCCTGGGAACGTATCACGATCTCCTGAAAATCATTAAAGACAAGGA
CTTCCTGGACAATGAGGAGAACGAGGACATTCTTGAGGACATTGTCCTCACCCTTACGTTGTTTGAAGAT
AGGGAGATGATTGAAGAACGCTTGAAAACTTACGCTCATCTCTTCGACGACAAAGTCATGAAACAGCTCA
AGAGGCGCCGATATACAGGATGGGGGCGGCTGTCAAGAAAACTGATCAATGGGATCCGAGACAAGCAGAG
TGGAAAGACAATCCTGGATTTTCTTAAGTCCGATGGATTTGCCAACCGGAACTTCATGCAGTTGATCCAT
GATGACTCTCTCACCTTTAAGGAGGACATCCAGAAAGCACAAGTTTCTGGCCAGGGGGACAGTCTTCACG
AGCACATCGCTAATCTTGCAGGTAGCCCAGCTATCAAAAAGGGAATACTGCAGACCGTTAAGGTCGTGGA
TGAACTCGTCAAAGTAATGGGAAGGCATAAGCCCGAGAATATCGTTATCGAGATGGCCCGAGAGAACCAA
ACTACCCAGAAGGGACAGAAGAACAGTAGGGAAAGGATGAAGAGGATTGAAGAGGGTATAAAAGAACTGG
GGTCCCAAATCCTTAAGGAACACCCAGTTGAAAACACCCAGCTTCAGAATGAGAAGCTCTACCTGTACTA
CCTGCAGAACGGCAGGGACATGTACGTGGATCAGGAACTGGACATCAATCGGCTCTCCGACTACGACGTG
GATCATATCGTGCCCCAGTCTTTTCTCAAAGATGATTCTATTGATAATAAAGTGTTGACAAGATCCGATA
AAAATAGAGGGAAGAGTGATAACGTCCCCTCAGAAGAAGTTGTCAAGAAAATGAAAAATTATTGGCGGCA
GCTGCTGAACGCCAAACTGATCACACAACGGAAGTTCGATAATCTGACTAAGGCTGAACGAGGTGGCCTG
TCTGAGTTGGATAAAGCCGGCTTCATCAAAAGGCAGCTTGTTGAGACACGCCAGATCACCAAGCACGTGG
CCCAAATTCTCGATTCACGCATGAACACCAAGTACGATGAAAATGACAAACTGATTCGAGAGGTGAAAGT
TATTACTCTGAAGTCTAAGCTGGTCTCAGATTTCAGAAAGGACTTTCAGTTTTATAAGGTGAGAGAGATC
AACAATTACCACCATGCGCATGATGCCTACCTGAATGCAGTGGTAGGCACTGCACTTATCAAAAAATATC
CCAAGCTTGAATCTGAATTTGTTTACGGAGACTATAAAGTGTACGATGTTAGGAAAATGATCGCAAAGTC
TGAGCAGGAAATAGGCAAGGCCACCGCTAAGTACTTCTTTTACAGCAATATTATGAATTTTTTCAAGACC
GAGATTACACTGGCCAATGGAGAGATTCGGAAGCGACCACTTATCGAAACAAACGGAGAAACAGGAGAAA
TCGTGTGGGACAAGGGTAGGGATTTCGCGACAGTCCGGAAGGTCCTGTCCATGCCGCAGGTGAACATCGT
TAAAAAGACCGAAGTACAGACCGGAGGCTTCTCCAAGGAAAGTATCCTCCCGAAAAGGAACAGCGACAAG
CTGATCGCACGCAAAAAAGATTGGGACCCCAAGAAATACGGCGGATTCGATTCTCCTACAGTCGCTTACA
GTGTACTGGTTGTGGCCAAAGTGGAGAAAGGGAAGTCTAAAAAACTCAAAAGCGTCAAGGAACTGCTGGG
CATCACAATCATGGAGCGATCAAGCTTCGAAAAAAACCCCATCGACTTTCTCGAGGCGAAAGGATATAAA
GAGGTCAAAAAAGACCTCATCATTAAGCTTCCCAAGTACTCTCTCTTTGAGCTTGAAAACGGCCGGAAAC
GAATGCTCGCTAGTGCGGGCGAGCTGCAGAAAGGTAACGAGCTGGCACTGCCCTCTAAATACGTTAATTT
CTTGTATCTGGCCAGCCACTATGAAAAGCTCAAAGGGTCTCCCGAAGATAATGAGCAGAAGCAGCTGTTC
GTGGAACAACACAAACACTACCTTGATGAGATCATCGAGCAAATAAGCGAATTCTCCAAAAGAGTGATCC
TCGCCGACGCTAACCTCGATAAGGTGCTTTCTGCTTACAATAAGCACAGGGATAAGCCCATCAGGGAGCA
GGCAGAAAACATTATCCACTTGTTTACTCTGACCAACTTGGGCGCGCCTGCAGCCTTCAAGTACTTCGAC
ACCACCATAGACAGAAAGCGGTACACCTCTACAAAGGAGGTCCTGGACGCCACACTGATTCATCAGTCAA
TTACGGGGCTCTATGAAACAAGAATCGACCTCTCTCAGCTCGGTGGAGACAGCAGGGCTGACCCCAAGAA
GAAGAGGAAGGTGTGA
