>Addgene plasmid #41815 | hCas9 | depositor partial sequence | sequence record 57069 | Empty backbone
GTTAGGCGTTTTGCGCTGCTTCGCGATGTACGGGCCAGATATACGCGTTGACATTGATTATTGACTAGTT
ATTAATAGTAATCAATTACGGGGTCATTAGTTCATAGCCCATATATGGAGTTCCGCGTTACATAACTTAC
GGTAAATGGCCCGCCTGGCTGACCGCCCAACGACCCCCGCCCATTGACGTCAATAATGACGTATGTTCCC
ATAGTAACGCCAATAGGGACTTTCCATTGACGTCAATGGGTGGAGTATTTACGGTAAACTGCCCACTTGG
CAGTACATCAAGTGTATCATATGCCAAGTACGCCCCCTATTGACGTCAATGACGGTAAATGGCCCGCCTG
GCATTATGCCCAGTACATGACCTTATGGGACTTTCCTACTTGGCAGTACATCTACGTATTAGTCATCGCT
ATTACCATGGTGATGCGGTTTTGGCAGTACATCAATGGGCGTGGATAGCGGTTTGACTCACGGGGATTTC
CAAGTCTCCACCCCATTGACGTCAATGGGAGTTTGTTTTGGCACCAAAATCAACGGGACTTTCCAAAATG
TCGTAACAACTCCGCCCCATTGACGCAAATGGGCGGTAGGCGTGTACGGTGGGAGGTCTATATAAGCAGA
GCTCGTTTAGTGAACCGTCAGATCGCCTGGAGACGCCATCCACGCTGTTTTGACCTCCATAGAAGACACC
GGGACCGATCCAGCCTCCGGACTCTAGAGGATCGAACCCTTAAGGGTTCGATCCCTACCGGTTAGTAATG
AGTTTAAACGGGGGAGGCTAACTGAAACACGGAAGGAGACAATACCGGAAGGAACCCGCGCTATGACGGC
AATAAAAAGACAGAATAAAACGCACGGGTGTTGGGTCGTTTGTTCATAAACGCGGGGTTCGGTCCCAGGG
CTGGCACTCTGTCGATACCCCACCGAGACCCCATTGGGGCCAATACGCCCGCGTTTCTTCCTTTTCCCCA
CCCCACCCCCCAAGTTCGGGTGAAGGCCCAGGGCTCGCAGCCAACGTCGGGGCGGCAGGCCCTGCCATAG
CAGATCTGCGCAGCTGGGGCTCTAGGGGGTATCCCC
[124 nt withheld, positions 1087-1210]
C
[32 nt withheld, positions 1212-1243]
CA
[57 nt withheld, positions 1246-1302]
A
[49 nt withheld, positions 1304-1352]
CCTTTGACGTTGGAGTCCACGTTCTTT
[37 nt withheld, positions 1380-1416]
ACCCTATCTCGGTCTATTCTTTTGATTTATAAGGGATTTTGGGGATTTCGGCCTATTGGTTAAAAAATGA
GCTGATTTAACAAAAATTTAACGCGAATTAATTCTGTGGAATGTGTGTCAGTTAGGGTGTGGAAAGTCCC
CAGGCTCCCCAGCAGGCAGAAGTATGCAAAGCATGCATCTCAATTAGTCAGCAACCAGGTGTGGAAAGTC
CCCAGGCTCCCCAGCAGGCAGAAGTATGCAAAGCATGCATCTCAATTAGTCAGCAACCATAGTCCCGCCC
CTAACTCCGCCCATCCCGCCCCTAACTCCGCCCAGTTCCGCCCATTCTCCGCCCCATGGCTGACTAATTT
TTTTTATTTATGCAGAGGCCGAGGCCGCCTCTGCCTCTGAGCTATTCCAGAAGTAGTGAGGAGGCTTTTT
TGGAGGCCTAGGCTTTTGCAAAAAGCTCCCGGGAGCTTGTATATCCATTTTCGGATCTGATCAAGAGACA
GGATGAGGATCGTTTCGCATGATTGAACAAGATGGATTGCACGCAGGTTCTCCGGCCGCTTGGGTGGAGA
GGCTATTCGGCTATGACTGGGCACAACAGACAATCGGCTGCTCTGATGCCGCCGTGTTCCGGCTGTCAGC
GCAGGGGCGCCCGGTTCTTTTTGTCAAGACCGACCTGTCCGGTGCCCTGAATGAACTGCAGGACGAGGCA
GCGCGGCTATCGTGGCTGGCCACGACGGGCGTTCCTTGCGCAGCTGTGCTCGACGTTGTCACTGAAGCGG
GAAGGGACTGGCTGCTATTGGGCGAAGTGCCGGGGCAGGATCTCCTGTCATCTCACCTTGCTCCTGCCGA
GAAAGTATCCATCATGGCTGATGCAATGCGGCGGCTGCATACGCTTGATCCGGCTACCTGCCCATTCGAC
CACCAAGCGAAACATCGCATCGAGCGAGCACGTACTCGGATGGAAGCCGGTCTTGTCGATCAGGATGATC
TGGACGAAGAGCATCAGGGGCTCGCGCCAGCCGAACTGTTCGCCAGGCTCAAGGCGCGCATGCCCGACGG
CGAGGATCTCGTCGTGACCCATGGCGATGCCTGCTTGCCGAATATCATGGTGGAAAATGGCCGCTTTTCT
GGATTCATCGACTGTGGCCGGCTGGGTGTGGCGGACCGCTATCAGGACATAGCGTTGGCTACCCGTGATA
TTGCTGAAGAGCTTGGCGGCGAATGGGCTGACCGCTTCCTCGTGCTTTACGGTATCGCCGCTCCCGATTC
GCAGCGCATCGCCTTCTATCGCCTTCTTGACGAGTTCTTCTGAGCGGGACTCTGGGGTTCGCGAAATGAC
CGACCAAGCGACGCCCAACCTGCCATCACGAGATTTCGATTCCACCGCCGCCTTCTATGAAAGGTTGGGC
TTCGGAATCGTTTTCCGGGACGCCGGCTGGATGATCCTCCAGCGCGGGGATCTCATGCTGGAGTTCTTCG
CCCACCCCAACTTGTTTATTGCAGCTTATAATGGTTACAAATAAAGCAATAGCATCACAAATTTCACAAA
TAAAGCATTTTTTTCACTGCATTCTAGTTGTGGTTTGTCCAAACTCATCAATGTATCTTATCATGTCTGT
ATACCGTCGACCTCTAGCTAGAGCTTGGCGTAATCATGGTCATAGCTGTTTCCTGTGTGAAATTGTTATC
CGCTCACAATTCCACACAACATACGAGCCGGAAGCATAAAGTGTAAAGCCTGGGGTGCCTAATGAGTGAG
CTAACTCACATTAATTGCGTTGCGCTCACTGCCCGCTTTCCAGTCGGGAAACCTGTCGTGCCAGCTGCAT
TAATGAATCGGCCAACGCGCGGGGAGAGGCGGTTTGCGTATTGGGCGCTCTTCCGCTTCCTCGCTCACTG
ACTCGCTGCGCTCGGTCGTTCGGCTGCGGCGAGCGGTATCAGCTCACTCAAAGGCGGTAATACGGTTATC
CACAGAATCAGGGGATAACGCAGGAAAGAACATGTGAGCAAAAGGCCAGCAAAAGGCCAGGAACCGTAAA
AAGGCCGCGTTGCTGGCGTTTTTCCATAGGCTCCGCCCCCCTGACGAGCATCACAAAAATCGACGCTCAA
GTCAGAGGTGGCGAAACCCGACAGGACTATAAAGATACCAGGCGTTTCCCCCTGGAAGCTCCCTCGTGCG
CTCTCCTGTTCCGACCCTGCCGCTTACCGGATACCTGTCCGCCTTTCTCCCTTCGGGAAGCGTGGCGCTT
TCTCAATGCTCACGCTGTAGGTATCTCAGTTCGGTGTAGGTCGTTCGCTCCAAGCTGGGCTGTGTGCACG
AACCCCCCGTTCAGCCCGACCGCTGCGCCTTATCCGGTAACTATCGTCTTGAGTCCAACCCGGTAAGACA
CGACTTATCGCCACTGGCAGCAGCCACTGGTAACAGGATTAGCAGAGCGAGGTATGTAGGCGGTGCTACA
GAGTTCTTGAAGTGGTGGCCTAACTACGGCTACACTAGAAGGACAGTATTTGGTATCTGCGCTCTGCTGA
AGCCAGTTACCTTCGGAAAAAGAGTTGGTAGCTCTTGATCCGGCAAACAAACCACCGCTGGTAGCGGTGG
TTTTTTTGTTTGCAAGCAGCAGATTACGCGCAGAAAAAAAGGATCTCAAGAAGATCCTTTGATCTTTTCT
ACGGGGTCTGACGCTCAGTGGAACGAAAACTCACGTTAAGGGATTTTGGTCATGAGATTATCAAAAAGGA
TCTTCACCTAGATCCTTTTAAATTAAAAATGAAGTTTTAAATCAATCTAAAGTATATATGAGTAAACTTG
GTCTGACAGTTACCAATGCTTAATCAGTGAGGCACCTATCTCAGCGATCTGTCTATTTCGTTCATCCATA
GTTGCCTGACTCCCCGTCGTGTAGATAACTACGATACGGGAGGGCTTACCATCTGGCCCCAGTGCTGCAA
TGATACCGCGAGACCCACGCTCACCGGCTCCAGATTTATCAGCAATAAACCAGCCAGCCGGAAGGGCCGA
GCGCAGAAGTGGTCCTGCAACTTTATCCGCCTCCATCCAGTCTATTAATTGTTGCCGGGAAGCTAGAGTA
AGTAGTTCGCCAGTTAATAGTTTGCGCAACGTTGTTGCCATTGCTACAGGCATCGTGGTGTCACGCTCGT
CGTTTGGTATGGCTTCATTCAGCTCCGGTTCCCAACGATCAAGGCGAGTTACATGATCCCCCATGTTGTG
CAAAAAAGCGGTTAGCTCCTTCGGTCCTCCGATCGTTGTCAGAAGTAAGTTGGCCGCAGTGTTATCACTC
ATGGTTATGGCAGCACTGCATAATTCTCTTACTGTCATGCCATCCGTAAGATGCTTTTCTGTGACTGGTG
AGTACTCAACCAAGTCATTCTGAGAATAGTGTATGCGGCGACCGAGTTGCTCTTGCCCGGCGTCAATACG
GGATAATACCGCGCCACATAGCAGAACTTTAAAAGTGCTCATCATTGGAAAACGTTCTTCGGGGCGAAAA
CTCTCAAGGATCTTACCGCTGTTGAGATCCAGTTCGATGTAACCCACTCGTGCACCCAACTGATCTTCAG
CATCTTTTACTTTCACCAGCGTTTCTGGGTGAGCAAAAACAGGAAGGCAAAATGCCGCAAAAAAGGGAAT
AAGGGCGACACGGAAATGTTGAATACTCATACTCTTCCTTTTTCAATATTATTGAAGCATTTATCAGGGT
TATTGTCTCATGAGCGGATACATATTTGAATGTATTTAGAAAAATAAACAAATAGGGGTTCCGCGCACAT
TTCCCCGAAAAGTGCCACCTGACGTCGACGGATCGGGAGATCTCCCGATCCCCTATGGTCGACTCTCAGT
ACAATCTGCTCTGATGCCGCATAGTTAAGCCAGTATCTGCTCCCTGCTTGTGTGTTGGAGGTCGCTGAGT
AGTGCGCGAGCAAAATTTAAGCTACAACAAGGCAAGGCTTGACCGACAATTGCATGAAGAATCTGCTTAG
G
