>Addgene plasmid #41815 | hCas9 | addgene partial sequence | sequence record 57090 | CMV-F 5'-CGCAAATGGGCGGTAGGCGTG-3'
GAGCTCGTTTAGTGAACCGTCAGATCGCCTGGAGACGCCATCCACGCTGTTTTGACCTCCATAGAAGACA
CCGGGACCGATCCAGCCTCCGGACTCTAGAGGATCGAACCCTTGCCACCATGGACAAGAAGTACTCCATT
GGGCTCGATATCGGCACAAACAGCGTCGGCTGGGCCGTCATTACGGACGAGTACAAGGTGCCGAGCAAAA
AATTCAAAGTTCTGGGCAATACCGATCGCCACAGCATAAAGAAGAACCTCATTGGCGCCCTCCTGTTCGA
CTCCGGGGAGACGGCCGAAGCCACGCGGCTCAAAAGAACAGCACGGCGCAGATATACCCGCAGAAAGAAT
CGGATCTGCTACCTGCAGGAGATCTTTAGTAATGAGATGGCTAAGGTGGATGACTCTTTCTTCCATAGGC
TGGAGGAGTCCTTTTTGGTGGAGGAGGATAAAAAGCACGAGCGCCACCCAATCTTTGGCAATATCGTGGA
CGAGGTGGCGTACCATGAAAAGTACCCAACCATATATCATCTGAGGAAGAAGCTTGTAGACAGTACTGAT
AAGGCTGACTTGCGGTTGATCTATCTCGCGCTGGCGCATATGATCAAATTTCGGGGACACTTCCTCATCG
AGGGGGACCTGAACCCAGACAACAGCGATGTCGACAAACTCTTTATCCAACTGGTTCAGACTTACAATCA
GCTTTTCGAAGAGAACCCGATCAACGCATCCGGAGTTGACGCCAAAGCAATCCTGAGCGCTAGGCTGTCC
AAATCCCGGCGGCTCGAAAACCTCATCGCACAGCTCCCTGGGGAGAAGAAGAACGGCCTGTTTGGTAATC
TTATCGCCCTGTCACTCGGGCTGACCCCCAACTTTAAATCTAACTTCGACCTGGCCGAAGATGCCAAGCT
TCAACTGAGCAAAGACACCTACGATGATGATCTCGACAATCTGCTGGCCCAGATCGGCGACCAGTACGCA
GACCTTTTTTTGGCGG
